>Addgene plasmid #12010 | pAG198 PRKD1 3'UTR | depositor full sequence | sequence record 7168 | Author sequence
AGATCTGCGCAGCACCATGGCCTGAAATAACCTCTGAAAGAGGAACTTGGTTAGGTACCTTCTGAGGCGG
AAAGAACCAGCTGTGGAATGTGTGTCAGTTAGGGTGTGGAAAGTCCCCAGGCTCCCCAGCAGGCAGAAGT
ATGCAAAGCATGCATCTCAATTAGTCAGCAACCAGGTGTGGAAAGTCCCCAGGCTCCCCAGCAGGCAGAA
GTATGCAAAGCATGCATCTCAATTAGTCAGCAACCATAGTCCCGCCCCTAACTCCGCCCATCCCGCCCCT
AACTCCGCCCAGTTCCGCCCATTCTCCGCCCCATGGCTGACTAATTTTTTTTATTTATGCAGAGGCCGAG
GCCGCCTCGGCCTCTGAGCTATTCCAGAAGTAGTGAGGAGGCTTTTTTGGAGGCCTAGGCTTTTGCAAAA
AGCTTGATTCTTCTGACACAACAGTCTCGAACTTAAGCTGCAGAAGTTGGTCGTGAGGCACTGGGCAGGT
AAGTATCAAGGTTACAAGACAGGTTTAAGGAGACCAATAGAAACTGGGCTTGTCGAGACAGAGAAGACTC
TTGCGTTTCTGATAGGCACCTATTGGTCTTACTGACATCCACTTTGCCTTTCTCTCCACAGGTGTCCACT
CCCAGTTCAATTACAGCTCTTAAGGCTAGAGTACTTAATACGACTCACTATAGGCTAGCCACCATGACTT
CGAAAGTTTATGATCCAGAACAAAGGAAACGGATGATAACTGGTCCGCAGTGGTGGGCCAGATGTAAACA
AATGAATGTTCTTGATTCATTTATTAATTATTATGATTCAGAAAAACATGCAGAAAATGCTGTTATTTTT
TTACATGGTAACGCGGCCTCTTCTTATTTATGGCGACATGTTGTGCCACATATTGAGCCAGTAGCGCGGT
GTATTATACCAGACCTTATTGGTATGGGCAAATCAGGCAAATCTGGTAATGGTTCTTATAGGTTACTTGA
TCATTACAAATATCTTACTGCATGGTTTGAACTTCTTAATTTACCAAAGAAGATCATTTTTGTCGGCCAT
GATTGGGGTGCTTGTTTGGCATTTCATTATAGCTATGAGCATCAAGATAAGATCAAAGCAATAGTTCACG
CTGAAAGTGTAGTAGATGTGATTGAATCATGGGATGAATGGCCTGATATTGAAGAAGATATTGCGTTGAT
CAAATCTGAAGAAGGAGAAAAAATGGTTTTGGAGAATAACTTCTTCGTGGAAACCATGTTGCCATCAAAA
ATCATGAGAAAGTTAGAACCAGAAGAATTTGCAGCATATCTTGAACCATTCAAAGAGAAAGGTGAAGTTC
GTCGTCCAACATTATCATGGCCTCGTGAAATCCCGTTAGTAAAAGGTGGTAAACCTGACGTTGTACAAAT
TGTTAGGAATTATAATGCTTATCTACGTGCAAGTGATGATTTACCAAAAATGTTTATTGAATCGGACCCA
GGATTCTTTTCCAATGCTATTGTTGAAGGTGCCAAGAAGTTTCCTAATACTGAATTTGTCAAAGTAAAAG
GTCTTCATTTTTCGCAAGAAGATGCACCTGATGAAATGGGAAAATATATCAAATCGTTCGTTGAGCGAGT
TCTCAAAAATGAACAATAATTCTAGGAGCTCTGCCAAGACAAATCAACAGAAGCATTTGTATTTTGTGTG
ACCAACTGTGTTGTATTAACAAAAGTTCCCTGAAACACGAAACTTGTTATTGTGAATGATTCATGTTATA
TTTAATGCATTAAACCTGTCTCCACTGTGCCTTTGCAAATCAGTGTTTTTCTTACTGGAGCTTCATTTTG
GTAAGAGACAGAATGTATCTGTGAAGTAGTTCTGTTTGGTGTGTCCCATTGGTGTTGTCATTGTAAACAA
ACTCTTGAAGAGTCGATTATTTCCAGTGTTCTATGAACAACTCCAAAACCCATGTGGGAAAAAAATGAAT
GAGGAGGGTAGGGAATAAAATCCTAAGACACAAATGCATGAACAAGTTTTAATGTATAGTTTTGAATCCT
TTGCCTGCCTGGTGTGCCTCAGTATATTTAAACTCAAGACAATGCACCTAGCTGTGCAAGACCTAGTGCT
CTTAAGCCTAAATGCCTTAGAAATGTAAACTGCCATATATAACAGATACATTTCCCTCTTTCTTATAATA
CTCTGTTGTACTATGGAAAATCAGCTACTAGTGTTCTAGAGCGGCCGCTTCGAGCAGACATGATAAGATA
CATTGATGAGTTTGGACAAACCACAACTAGAATGCAGTGAAAAAAATGCTTTATTTGTGAAATTTGTGAT
GCTATTGCTTTATTTGTAACCATTATAAGCTGCAATAAACAAGTTAACAACAACAATTGCATTCATTTTA
TGTTTCAGGTTCAGGGGGAGGTGTGGGAGGTTTTTTAAAGCAAGTAAAACCTCTACAAATGTGGTAAAAT
CGATAAGGATCCAGGTGGCACTTTTCGGGGAAATGTGCGCGGAACCCCTATTTGTTTATTTTTCTAAATA
CATTCAAATATGTATCCGCTCATGAGACAATAACCCTGATAAATGCTTCAATAATATTGAAAAAGGAAGA
GTATGAGTATTCAACATTTCCGTGTCGCCCTTATTCCCTTTTTTGCGGCATTTTGCCTTCCTGTTTTTGC
TCACCCAGAAACGCTGGTGAAAGTAAAAGATGCTGAAGATCAGTTGGGTGCACGAGTGGGTTACATCGAA
CTGGATCTCAACAGCGGTAAGATCCTTGAGAGTTTTCGCCCCGAAGAACGTTTTCCAATGATGAGCACTT
TTAAAGTTCTGCTATGTGGCGCGGTATTATCCCGTATTGACGCCGGGCAAGAGCAACTCGGTCGCCGCAT
ACACTATTCTCAGAATGACTTGGTTGAGTACTCACCAGTCACAGAAAAGCATCTTACGGATGGCATGACA
GTAAGAGAATTATGCAGTGCTGCCATAACCATGAGTGATAACACTGCGGCCAACTTACTTCTGACAACGA
TCGGAGGACCGAAGGAGCTAACCGCTTTTTTGCACAACATGGGGGATCATGTAACTCGCCTTGATCGTTG
GGAACCGGAGCTGAATGAAGCCATACCAAACGACGAGCGTGACACCACGATGCCTGTAGCAATGGCAACA
ACGTTGCGCAAACTATTAACTGGCGAACTACTTACTCTAGCTTCCCGGCAACAATTAATAGACTGGATGG
AGGCGGATAAAGTTGCAGGACCACTTCTGCGCTCGGCCCTTCCGGCTGGCTGGTTTATTGCTGATAAATC
TGGAGCCGGTGAGCGTGGGTCTCGCGGTATCATTGCAGCACTGGGGCCAGATGGTAAGCCCTCCCGTATC
GTAGTTATCTACACGACGGGGAGTCAGGCAACTATGGATGAACGAAATAGACAGATCGCTGAGATAGGTG
CCTCACTGATTAAGCATTGGTAACTGTCAGACCAAGTTTACTCATATATACTTTAGATTGATTTAAAACT
TCATTTTTAATTTAAAAGGATCTAGGTGAAGATCCTTTTTGATAATCTCATGACCAAAATCCCTTAACGT
GAGTTTTCGTTCCACTGAGCGTCAGACCCCGTAGAAAAGATCAAAGGATCTTCTTGAGATCCTTTTTTTC
TGCGCGTAATCTGCTGCTTGCAAACAAAAAAACCACCGCTACCAGCGGTGGTTTGTTTGCCGGATCAAGA
GCTACCAACTCTTTTTCCGAAGGTAACTGGCTTCAGCAGAGCGCAGATACCAAATACTGTTCTTCTAGTG
TAGCCGTAGTTAGGCCACCACTTCAAGAACTCTGTAGCACCGCCTACATACCTCGCTCTGCTAATCCTGT
TACCAGTGGCTGCTGCCAGTGGCGATAAGTCGTGTCTTACCGGGTTGGACTCAAGACGATAGTTACCGGA
TAAGGCGCAGCGGTCGGGCTGAACGGGGGGTTCGTGCACACAGCCCAGCTTGGAGCGAACGACCTACACC
GAACTGAGATACCTACAGCGTGAGCTATGAGAAAGCGCCACGCTTCCCGAAGGGAGAAAGGCGGACAGGT
ATCCGGTAAGCGGCAGGGTCGGAACAGGAGAGCGCACGAGGGAGCTTCCAGGGGGAAACGCCTGGTATCT
TTATAGTCCTGTCGGGTTTCGCCACCTCTGACTTGAGCGTCGATTTTTGTGATGCTCGTCAGGGGGGCGG
AGCCTATGGAAAAACGCCAGCAACGCGGCCTTTTTACGGTTCCTGGCCTTTTGCTGGCCTTTTGCTCACA
TGGCTCGAC
Features (pLannotate 1.2.2; 9 found; start..end, strand, type, name):
     62..419     +  promoter       SV40 promoter: SV40 enhancer and early promoter
    489..621     +  intron         chimeric intron: chimera between introns from human β-globin and immunoglobulin heavy chain genes
    666..684     +  promoter       T7 promoter: promoter for bacteriophage T7 RNA polymerase
    694..1629    +  CDS            Rluc: luciferase from the anthozoan coelenterate Renilla reniformis (sea pansy)
   2234..2355    -  polyA_signal   SV40 poly(A) signal: SV40 polyadenylation signal
   2378..2446    -  CDS            large T antigen (fragment): large T antigen from SV40 (simian virus 40)
   2488..2592    +  promoter       AmpR promoter: bla
   2593..3453    +  CDS            AmpR: β-lactamase; bla; confers resistance to ampicillin, carbenicillin, and related antibiotics
   3624..4212    +  rep_origin     ori: high-copy-number ColE1/pMB1/pBR322/pUC origin of replication
