[The description below was written by a language model from this plasmid's Addgene catalogue record and pLannotate feature annotations shown in this document.]
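Description:
pAG198 PRKD1 3'UTR is a mammalian Renilla luciferase reporter plasmid built on pIS2, a backbone of about 3.7 kb derived from the commercial pRL-SV40 vector. It carries a roughly 550 bp fragment of the human PRKD1 (protein kinase D1) 3' untranslated region. In bacteria it is maintained as a high-copy plasmid through a ColE1/pUC-type origin and is selected with ampicillin via the β-lactamase gene and its native promoter. The annotated depositor sequence is 4,279 nt long, which agrees with the stated backbone plus insert.

The reporter unit is driven by the SV40 enhancer and early promoter. This is followed by a chimeric β-globin/immunoglobulin intron that promotes efficient mRNA processing, and by a T7 promoter that would allow in vitro transcription. The Renilla luciferase (Rluc) coding sequence comes next. The PRKD1 3'UTR fragment was cloned between SacI and SpeI sites, both retained. The feature table does not annotate the insert itself, but there is an unannotated stretch between the end of Rluc and the SV40 polyadenylation signal, and this is consistent with the insert lying downstream of the luciferase stop codon. A small fragment of SV40 large T antigen detected next to the poly(A) signal is a remnant of the SV40-derived terminator region rather than a functional gene.

With this arrangement, luciferase mRNA carries the PRKD1 3'UTR, so Renilla activity in transfected mammalian cells reports on post-transcriptional regulation acting through that sequence. The associated study concerns microRNA-mediated mRNA repression in mammals, which points to use in testing whether microRNAs repress expression through target sites in the PRKD1 3'UTR. The record does not name the specific microRNA or sites examined.
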