Addgene plasmid #12010: pAG198 PRKD1 3'UTR
Depositing lab: David Bartel. Publication: The widespread impact of mammalian MicroRNAs on mRNA repression and evolution. Farh KK, Grimson A, Jan C, Lewis BP, Johnston WK, Lim LP, Burge CB, Bartel DP. Science. 2005 Dec 16. 310(5755):1817-21. 10.1126/science.1121158 PubMed 16308420.
Backbone
  Vector backbone: pIS2
  Backbone manufacturer: pIS2 derived from pRL-SV40 (Promega)
  Backbone size w/o insert (bp): 3700
  Vector type: Mammalian Expression, Luciferase
Growth in bacteria
  Bacterial resistance: Ampicillin, 100 μg/mL
  Growth temperature: 37°C
  Growth strain: DH5alpha
  Copy number: High Copy
Gene/Insert
  Gene/Insert name: PRKD1 3'UTR (alt name: PRKD1)
  Species: H. sapiens (human)
  Insert size (bp): 550
  GenBank ID: NM_002742
  Entrez Gene: PRKD1 (a.k.a. CHDED, PKC-MU, PKCM, PKD, PRKCM)
  Cloning method: Restriction Enzyme; 5′ cloning site SacI (not destroyed); 3′ cloning site SpeI (not destroyed)
  Sequencing primers: 5′ EBV rev primer (GTGGTTTGTCCAAACTCATC)
Terms and licenses: Academic/Nonprofit Terms; Industry Terms: Not Available to Industry
Depositor comments: PRKD1 3'UTR in renilla luciferase reporter plasmid.
How to cite: pAG198 PRKD1 3'UTR was a gift from David Bartel (Addgene plasmid # 12010 ; http://n2t.net/addgene:12010 ; RRID:Addgene_12010)
