>Addgene plasmid #12010 | pAG198 PRKD1 3'UTR | addgene partial sequence | sequence record 18603 | 12010 with EBVrev
TCGAAGCGGCCGCTCTAGAACAACTAGTAGCTGATTTTCCATAGTACAACAGAGTATTATAAGAAAGAGG
GAAATGTATCTGTTATATATGGCAGTTTACATTTCTAAGGCATTTAGGCTTAAGAGCACTAGGTCTTGCA
CAGCTAGGTGCATTGTCTTGAGTTTAAATATACTGAGGCACACCAGGCAGGCAAAGGATTCAAAACTATA
CATTAAAACTTGTTCATGCATTTGTGTCTTAGGATTTTATTCCCTACCCTCCTTATTCATTTTTTTCCCA
CATGGGTTTTGGAGTTGTTCATAGAACACTGGAAATAATCGACTCTTCAAGAGTTTGTTTACAATGACAA
CACCAATGGGACACACCAAACAGAACTACTTCACAGATACATTCTGTCTCTTACCAAAATGAAGCTCCAG
TAAGAAAAACACTGATTTGCAAAGGCACAGTGGAGACAGGTTTAATGCATTAAATATAACATGAATCATT
CACAATAACAAGTTTCGTGTTTCAGGGAACTTTTGTTAATACAACACAGTTGGTCACACAAAATACAAAT
GCTTCTGTTGATTTGTCTTGGCAGAGCTCCTAGAATTATTGTTCATTTTTGAGAACTCGCTCAACGAACG
ATTTGATATATTTTCCCATTTCATCAGGTGCATCTTCTTGCGAAAAATGAAGACCTTTTACTTTGACAAA
TTCAGTATTAAGAAACTTCTTGGCACCTT
